>Addgene plasmid #180330 | pCMV_SEPT9_i1 NCmut2-msfGFP | addgene full sequence | sequence record 358023 | Addgene NGS Result
TAGTTATTAATAGTAATCAATTACGGGGTCATTAGTTCATAGCCCATATATGGAGTTCCGCGTTACATAA
CTTACGGTAAATGGCCCGCCTGGCTGACCGCCCAACGACCCCCGCCCATTGACGTCAATAATGACGTATG
TTCCCATAGTAACGCCAATAGGGACTTTCCATTGACGTCAATGGGTGGAGTATTTACGGTAAACTGCCCA
CTTGGCAGTACATCAAGTGTATCATATGCCAAGTACGCCCCCTATTGACGTCAATGACGGTAAATGGCCC
GCCTGGCATTATGCCCAGTACATGACCTTATGGGACTTTCCTACTTGGCAGTACATCTACGTATTAGTCA
TCGCTATTACCATGGTGATGCGGTTTTGGCAGTACATCAATGGGCGTGGATAGCGGTTTGACTCACGGGG
ATTTCCAAGTCTCCACCCCATTGACGTCAATGGGAGTTTGTTTTGGCACCAAAATCAACGGGACTTTCCA
AAATGTCGTAACAACTCCGCCCCATTGACGCAAATGGGCGGTAGGCGTGTACGGTGGGAGGTCTATATAA
GCAGAGCTGGTTTAGTGAACCGTCAGATCCGCTAGCATGAAGAAGTCTTACTCAGGAGGCACGCGGACCT
CCAGTGGCCGGCTCCGGAGGCTTGGTGACTCCAGTGGCCCAGCCTTAAAAAGATCTTTTGAGGTCGAGGA
GGTCGAGACACCCAACTCCACCCCACCCCGGAGGGTCCAGACTCCCCTACTCCGAGCCACTGTGGCCAGC
TCCACCCAGAAATTCCAGGACCTGGGCGTGAAGAACTCAGAACCCTCGGCCCGCCATGTGGACTCCCTAA
GCCAACGCTCCCCCAAGGCGTCCCTGCGGAGGGTGGAGCTCTCGGGCCCCAAGGCGGCCGAGCCGGTGTC
CCGGCGCACTGAGCTGTCCATTGACATCTCGTCCAAGCAGGTGGAGAACGCCGGGGCCATCGGCCCGTCC
CGGTTCGGGCTCAAGAGGGCCGAGGTGTTGGGCCACAAGACGCCAGAACCGGCCCCTCGGAGGACGGAGA
TCACCATCGTCAAACCCCAGGAGTCAGCCCACCGGAGGATGGAGCCCCCTGCCTCCAAGGTCCCCGAGGT
GCCCACTGCCCCTGCCACCGACGCAGCCCCCAAGAGGGTGGAGATCCAGATGCCCAAGCCTGCTGAGGCG
CCCACCGCCCCCAGCCCAGCCCAGACCTTGGAGAATTCAGAGCCTGCCCCTGTGTCTCAGCTGCAGAGCA
GGCTGGAGCCCAAGCCCCAGCCCCCTGTGGCTGAGGCTACACCCCGGAGCCAGGAGGCCACTGAGGCGGC
TCCCAGCTGCGTTGGCGACATGGCCGACACCCCCAGAGATGCCGGGCTCAAGCAGGCGCCTGCATCACGG
AACGAGAAGGCCCCGGTGGACTTCGGCTACGTGGGGGATGACTCCATCCTGGAGCAGGATCGCCGGAAGG
CCATGAAGCAGGGCTTCGAGTTCAACATCATGGTGGTCGGGCAGAGCGGCTTGGGTAAATCCACCTTAAT
CAACACCCTCTTCAAATCCAAAATCAGCCGGAAGTCGGTGCAGCCCACCTCAGAGGAGCGCATCCCCAAG
ACCATCGAGATCAAGTCCATCACGCACGATATTGAGGAGAAAGGCGTCCGGATGAAGCTGACAGTGATTG
ACACACCAGGGTTCGGGGACCACATCAACAACGAGAACTGCTGGCAGCCCATCATGAAGTTCATCAATGA
CCAGTACGAGAAATACCTGCAGGAGGAGGTCAACATCAACCGCAAGAAGCGCATCCCGGACACCCGCGTC
CACTGCTGCCTCTACTTCATCCCCGCCACCGGCCACTCCCTCAGGCCCCTGGACATCGAGTTTATGAAAC
GCCTGAGCAAGGTGGTCAACATCGTCCCTGTCATCGCCAAGGCGGACACACTCACCCTGGAGGAGAGGGT
CCACTTCAAACAGCGGATCACCGCAGACCTGCTGTCCAACGGCATCGACGTGTACCCCCAGAAGGAATTT
GATGAGGACTCGGAGGACCGGCTGGTGAACGAGAAGTTCCGGGAGATGATCCCATTTGCTGTGGTGGGCA
GTGACCACGAGTACCAGGTCAACGGCAAGAGGATCCTTGGGAGGAAGACCAAGTGGGGTACCATCGAAGT
TGAAAACACCACACACTGTGAGTTTGCCTACCTGCGGGACCTTCTCATCAGGACGCACATGCAGAACATC
AAGGACATCACCAGCAGCATCCACTTCGAGGCGTACCGTGTGAAGCGCCTCAACGAGGGCAGCAGCGCCA
TGGCCAACGGCGTGGAGGAGAAGGAGCCAGAAGCCCCAGAGATGGTGTCCAAGGGCGAGGAGCTGTTCAC
CGGCGTGGTGCCCATCCTGGTGGAGCTGGATGGCGACGTGAACGGCCACAAGTTCAGCGTGCGCGGCGAG
GGCGAGGGCGACGCCACCAACGGCAAGCTGACCCTGAAGTTCATCTGCACCACCGGCAAGCTGCCCGTGC
CCTGGCCCACCCTGGTGACCACCCTGACCTACGGCGTGCAGTGCTTCAGCCGCTACCCCGATCACATGAA
GCAGCACGATTTCTTCAAGAGCGCCATGCCCGAGGGCTACGTGCAGGAGCGCACCATCAGCTTCAAGGAT
GACGGCACCTACAAGACCCGCGCCGAGGTGAAGTTCGAGGGCGATACCCTGGTGAACCGCATCGAGCTGA
AGGGCATCGATTTCAAGGAGGATGGCAACATCCTGGGCCACAAGCTGGAGTACAACTTCAACAGCCACAA
CGTGTACATCACCGCCGATAAGCAGAAGAACGGCATCAAGGCCAACTTCAAGATCCGCCACAATGTGGAG
GATGGCTCCGTGCAGCTGGCCGATCACTACCAGCAGAACACCCCCATCGGCGACGGCCCAGTGCTGCTGC
CCGATAACCACTACCTGAGCACCCAGAGCAAGCTGTCCAAGGACCCCAACGAGAAGCGCGATCACATGGT
GCTGCTGGAGTTCGTGACCGCCGCCGGCATCACCCTGGGCATGGATGAGCTGTACAAGTGAGGATCCACC
GGATCTAGATAACTGATCATAATCAGCCATACCACATTTGTAGAGGTTTTACTTGCTTTAAAAAACCTCC
CACACCTCCCCCTGAACCTGAAACATAAAATGAATGCAATTGTTGTTGTTAACTTGTTTATTGCAGCTTA
TAATGGTTACAAATAAAGCAATAGCATCACAAATTTCACAAATAAAGCATTTTTTTCACTGCATTCTAGT
TGTGGTTTGTCCAAACTCATCAATGTATCTTAACGCGTAAATTGTAAGCGTTAATATTTTGTTAAAATTC
GCGTTAAATTTTTGTTAAATCAGCTCATTTTTTAACCAATAGGCCGAAATCGGCAAAATCCCTTATAAAT
CAAAAGAATAGACCGAGATAGGGT
[37 nt withheld, positions 3455-3491]
AAAGAACGTGGACTCCAACGTCAAAGG
[49 nt withheld, positions 3519-3567]
T
[91 nt withheld, positions 3569-3659]
G
[124 nt withheld, positions 3661-3784]
CAGGTGGCACTTTTCGGGGAAATGTGCGCGGAACCCCTATTTGTTTATTTTTCTAAATACATTCAAATAT
GTATCCGCTCATGAGACAATAACCCTGATAAATGCTTCAATAATATTGAAAAAGGAAGAGTCCTGAGGCG
GAAAGAACCAGCTGTGGAATGTGTGTCAGTTAGGGTGTGGAAAGTCCCCAGGCTCCCCAGCAGGCAGAAG
TATGCAAAGCATGCATCTCAATTAGTCAGCAACCAGGTGTGGAAAGTCCCCAGGCTCCCCAGCAGGCAGA
AGTATGCAAAGCATGCATCTCAATTAGTCAGCAACCATAGTCCCGCCCCTAACTCCGCCCATCCCGCCCC
TAACTCCGCCCAGTTCCGCCCATTCTCCGCCCCATGGCTGACTAATTTTTTTTATTTATGCAGAGGCCGA
GGCCGCCTCGGCCTCTGAGCTATTCCAGAAGTAGTGAGGAGGCTTTTTTGGAGGCCTAGGCTTTTGCAAA
GATCGATCAAGAGACAGGATGAGGATCGTTTCGCATGATTGAACAAGATGGATTGCACGCAGGTTCTCCG
GCCGCTTGGGTGGAGAGGCTATTCGGCTATGACTGGGCACAACAGACAATCGGCTGCTCTGATGCCGCCG
TGTTCCGGCTGTCAGCGCAGGGGCGCCCGGTTCTTTTTGTCAAGACCGACCTGTCCGGTGCCCTGAATGA
ACTGCAAGACGAGGCAGCGCGGCTATCGTGGCTGGCCACGACGGGCGTTCCTTGCGCAGCTGTGCTCGAC
GTTGTCACTGAAGCGGGAAGGGACTGGCTGCTATTGGGCGAAGTGCCGGGGCAGGATCTCCTGTCATCTC
ACCTTGCTCCTGCCGAGAAAGTATCCATCATGGCTGATGCAATGCGGCGGCTGCATACGCTTGATCCGGC
TACCTGCCCATTCGACCACCAAGCGAAACATCGCATCGAGCGAGCACGTACTCGGATGGAAGCCGGTCTT
GTCGATCAGGATGATCTGGACGAAGAGCATCAGGGGCTCGCGCCAGCCGAACTGTTCGCCAGGCTCAAGG
CGAGCATGCCCGACGGCGAGGATCTCGTCGTGACCCATGGCGATGCCTGCTTGCCGAATATCATGGTGGA
AAATGGCCGCTTTTCTGGATTCATCGACTGTGGCCGGCTGGGTGTGGCGGACCGCTATCAGGACATAGCG
TTGGCTACCCGTGATATTGCTGAAGAGCTTGGCGGCGAATGGGCTGACCGCTTCCTCGTGCTTTACGGTA
TCGCCGCTCCCGATTCGCAGCGCATCGCCTTCTATCGCCTTCTTGACGAGTTCTTCTGAGCGGGACTCTG
GGGTTCGAAATGACCGACCAAGCGACGCCCAACCTGCCATCACGAGATTTCGATTCCACCGCCGCCTTCT
ATGAAAGGTTGGGCTTCGGAATCGTTTTCCGGGACGCCGGCTGGATGATCCTCCAGCGCGGGGATCTCAT
GCTGGAGTTCTTCGCCCACCCTAGGGGGAGGCTAACTGAAACACGGAAGGAGACAATACCGGAAGGAACC
CGCGCTATGACGGCAATAAAAAGACAGAATAAAACGCACGGTGTTGGGTCGTTTGTTCATAAACGCGGGG
TTCGGTCCCAGGGCTGGCACTCTGTCGATACCCCACCGAGACCCCATTGGGGCCAATACGCCCGCGTTTC
TTCCTTTTCCCCACCCCACCCCCCAAGTTCGGGTGAAGGCCCAGGGCTCGCAGCCAACGTCGGGGCGGCA
GGCCCTGCCATAGCCTCAGGTTACTCATATATACTTTAGATTGATTTAAAACTTCATTTTTAATTTAAAA
GGATCTAGGTGAAGATCCTTTTTGATAATCTCATGACCAAAATCCCTTAACGTGAGTTTTCGTTCCACTG
AGCGTCAGACCCCGTAGAAAAGATCAAAGGATCTTCTTGAGATCCTTTTTTTCTGCGCGTAATCTGCTGC
TTGCAAACAAAAAAACCACCGCTACCAGCGGTGGTTTGTTTGCCGGATCAAGAGCTACCAACTCTTTTTC
CGAAGGTAACTGGCTTCAGCAGAGCGCAGATACCAAATACTGTTCTTCTAGTGTAGCCGTAGTTAGGCCA
CCACTTCAAGAACTCTGTAGCACCGCCTACATACCTCGCTCTGCTAATCCTGTTACCAGTGGCTGCTGCC
AGTGGCGATAAGTCGTGTCTTACCGGGTTGGACTCAAGACGATAGTTACCGGATAAGGCGCAGCGGTCGG
GCTGAACGGGGGGTTCGTGCACACAGCCCAGCTTGGAGCGAACGACCTACACCGAACTGAGATACCTACA
GCGTGAGCTATGAGAAAGCGCCACGCTTCCCGAAGGGAGAAAGGCGGACAGGTATCCGGTAAGCGGCAGG
GTCGGAACAGGAGAGCGCACGAGGGAGCTTCCAGGGGGAAACGCCTGGTATCTTTATAGTCCTGTCGGGT
TTCGCCACCTCTGACTTGAGCGTCGATTTTTGTGATGCTCGTCAGGGGGGCGGAGCCTATGGAAAAACGC
CAGCAACGCGGCCTTTTTACGGTTCCTGGCCTTTTGCTGGCCTTTTGCTCACATGTTCTTTCCTGCGTTA
TCCCCTGATTCTGTGGATAACCGTATTACCGCCATGCAT
Features (pLannotate 1.2.2; 14 found; start..end, strand, type, name):
     61..364     +  enhancer       CMV enhancer: human cytomegalovirus immediate early enhancer
    365..568     +  promoter       CMV promoter: human cytomegalovirus (CMV) immediate early promoter
    597..2354    +  CDS            SEPTIN9: SEPT9_HUMAN - Also known as KIAA0991, MSF, SEPT9. Experimental evidence at protein level: Swiss-Prot protein existence level 1. Filament-forming cytoskeletal GTPase (By similarity). May play a role in cytokinesis (Potential). May play a role in the internalization of 2 intracellular microbial pathogens, Listeria monocytogenes and Shigella flexneri. From Homo sapiens (Human).
   2352..3068    +  CDS            moxGFP: moxGFP is a basic (constitutively fluorescent) green fluorescent protein published in 2015, derived from Aequorea victoria. It is reported to be a rapidly-maturing monomer.
   3094..3178    +  CDS            large T antigen (fragment): large T antigen from SV40 (simian virus 40)
   3201..3322    +  polyA_signal   SV40 poly(A) signal: SV40 polyadenylation signal
   3356..3784    -  rep_origin     f1 ori (sequence partly withheld): f1 bacteriophage origin of replication; arrow indicates direction of (+) strand synthesis
   3811..3915    +  promoter       AmpR promoter: bla
   3917..4274    +  promoter       SV40 promoter: SV40 enhancer and early promoter
   4309..5103    +  CDS            NeoR/KanR: aminoglycoside phosphotransferase from Tn5; aph(3')-II (or nptII); confers resistance to neomycin, kanamycin, and G418 (Geneticin®)
   5124..5276    +  CDS            ble (fragment): BLE_KLEPN - Experimental evidence at protein level: Swiss-Prot protein existence level 1. Binding protein with a strong affinity to the bleomycin family of antibiotics. Binds to CL990; an antimitotic-antibiotic compound. From Klebsiella pneumoniae.
   5335..5382    +  polyA_signal   HSV TK poly(A) signal: herpes simplex virus thymidine kinase polyadenylation signal (Cole and Stacy, 1985)
   5473..5489    -  polyA_signal   bGH poly(A) signal (fragment): bovine growth hormone polyadenylation signal
   5711..6299    +  rep_origin     ori: high-copy-number ColE1/pMB1/pBR322/pUC origin of replication
