[The description below was written by a language model from this plasmid's Addgene catalogue record and pLannotate feature annotations shown in this document.]
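Description:
pCMV_SEPT9_i1 NCmut2-msfGFP is a 6.4 kb mammalian expression plasmid built on a Clontech pCMV-type backbone. It is intended for transfection into mammalian cells to produce a mutant form of human septin 9 isoform 1 fused to a green fluorescent protein. It replicates in E. coli at high copy from a ColE1/pUC-type origin and is selected with kanamycin. The resistance gene is the Tn5 aminoglycoside phosphotransferase (NeoR/KanR), placed behind tandem bacterial (bla) and SV40 early promoters and followed by an HSV TK polyadenylation signal. The same cassette therefore gives kanamycin resistance in bacteria and can support G418 selection in mammalian cells. An f1 origin is also present. The short large T antigen, ble and bGH poly(A) fragments in the annotation appear to be backbone remnants rather than functional parts.

The expression cassette uses the human CMV immediate early enhancer and promoter to drive the SEPTIN9 (SEPT9_i1, transcript variant 1) open reading frame, which was inserted by Gibson cloning. The open reading frame is joined directly at its C terminus to monomeric superfolder GFP, and the transcript ends at an SV40 polyadenylation signal. The automated annotation labels the fluorescent protein as moxGFP, a closely related GFP variant, whereas the catalogue entry identifies it as msfGFP. The septin carries two substitutions, I281D and M288D, together named NCmut2. The record does not explain their functional effect, although the name suggests they target the septin NC interface. The associated publication concerns septin association with microtubules through an isoform 1-specific motif and its influence on stress fibres. This suggests the construct is used for live or fixed-cell imaging that compares the localisation and cytoskeletal behaviour of this mutant with wild-type SEPT9_i1.
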