Addgene plasmid #180330: pCMV_SEPT9_i1 NCmut2-msfGFP
Purpose: mammalian expression of human SEPT9_i1 NCmut2 fused to monomeric superfolder GFP
Depositing lab: Manos Mavrakis. Publication: Septin-microtubule association via a motif unique to the isoform 1 of septin 9 tunes stress fibers. Kuzmic M, Linares GC, Fialova JL, Iv F, Salaun D, Llewellyn A, Gomes M, Belhabib M, Liu Y, Asano K, Rodrigues M, Isnardon D, Tachibana T, Koenderink GH, Badache A, Mavrakis M, Verdier-Pinard P. J Cell Sci. 2021 Dec 2. pii: 273604. doi: 10.1242/jcs.258850. PubMed 34854883.
Backbone
  Vector backbone: pCMV
  Backbone manufacturer: Clontech
  Vector type: Mammalian Expression
Growth in bacteria
  Bacterial resistance: Kanamycin, 50 μg/mL
  Growth temperature: 37°C
  Growth strain: DH5alpha
  Copy number: High Copy
Gene/Insert
  Gene/Insert name: SEPTIN9_v1 (alt name: SEPT9_v1)
  Species: H. sapiens (human)
  Mutation: SEPT9_i1 I281D, M288D
  Entrez Gene: SEPTIN9 (a.k.a. AF17q25, MSF, MSF1, NAPB, PNUTL4, SEPT9, SINT1, SeptD1)
  Promoter: CMV
  Tag / fusion protein: msfGFP (C terminal on insert)
  Cloning method: Gibson Cloning
Terms and licenses: Academic/Nonprofit Terms; Industry Terms: Not Available to Industry
How to cite: pCMV_SEPT9_i1 NCmut2-msfGFP was a gift from Manos Mavrakis (Addgene plasmid # 180330 ; http://n2t.net/addgene:180330 ; RRID:Addgene_180330)
